Addgene plasmid #217137: pCMV-Tc1-1_AG
Purpose: Mammalian expression vector for expression of Tc1-1_AG transposase (CMV promoter)
Depositing lab: Haoyi Wang. Depositing organization: Institute of Zoology, Chinese Academy of Sciences. Publication: Heterologous survey of 130 DNA transposons in human cells highlights their functional divergence and expands the genome engineering toolbox. Zhang T, Tan S, Tang N, Li Y, Zhang C, Sun J, Guo Y, Gao H, Cai Y, Sun W, Wang C, Fu L, Ma H, Wu Y, Hu X, Zhang X, Gee P, Yan W, Zhao Y, Chen Q, Guo B, Wang H, Zhang YE. Cell. 2024 Jul 11;187(14):3741-3760.e30. doi: 10.1016/j.cell.2024.05.007. Epub 2024 Jun 5. PubMed 38843831.
Backbone
  Vector backbone: pCMV
  Vector type: Mammalian Expression
Growth in bacteria
  Bacterial resistance: Ampicillin, 100 μg/mL
  Growth temperature: 37°C
  Growth strain: DH5alpha
  Copy number: High Copy
Gene/Insert
  Gene/Insert name: Tc1-1_AG transposase
  Species: Synthetic
  Cloning method: Restriction Enzyme; 5′ cloning site Unknown (unknown if destroyed); 3′ cloning site Unknown (unknown if destroyed)
Terms and licenses: Academic/Nonprofit Terms; Industry Terms: Not Available to Industry
How to cite: pCMV-Tc1-1_AG was a gift from Haoyi Wang (Addgene plasmid # 217137 ; http://n2t.net/addgene:217137 ; RRID:Addgene_217137)
