[The description below was written by a language model from this plasmid's Addgene catalogue record and pLannotate feature annotations shown in this document.]
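Description:
pCMV-Tc1-1_AG is a mammalian expression plasmid of about 5.5 kb built on a pCMV backbone and designed to produce the Tc1-1_AG transposase in transfected cells. It is maintained in E. coli as a high-copy plasmid through a ColE1/pUC-type origin and selected with ampicillin via the β-lactamase gene and its native promoter. An f1 origin is also present, along with leftover lac promoter/operator sequences and small lacI and bom fragments that are backbone remnants.

The expression cassette starts with the human cytomegalovirus immediate early enhancer and promoter and ends with the bovine growth hormone polyadenylation signal. Between them lies an unannotated stretch of roughly 1.1 kb, flanked by a forward T7 promoter and a reverse SP6 promoter. This gap is where the synthetic transposase coding sequence presumably sits, although the annotation tool did not label it, and the cloning sites are recorded as unknown. The T7 and SP6 sites could serve for in vitro transcription or as sequencing primer sites. Downstream, an SV40 early promoter and SV40 poly(A) signal flank only a short fragment of a bleomycin-resistance (ble) gene, so the plasmid appears to lack an intact mammalian selection marker and is best suited to transient expression. A very short hit to an HIV-1 LTR next to the CMV promoter is probably an annotation artefact, not a sign of a lentiviral design.

The plasmid comes from a survey of 130 DNA transposons tested for activity in human cells. As the transposase-supplying component, it would typically be paired with a separate donor carrying the matching transposon ends, which is not part of this construct.
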