Features (pLannotate 1.2.2; 19 found; start..end, strand, type, name):
      1..380     +  enhancer       CMV enhancer: human cytomegalovirus immediate early enhancer
    381..584     +  promoter       CMV promoter: human cytomegalovirus (CMV) immediate early promoter
    580..613     +  LTR            5' LTR (truncated) (fragment): truncated 5' long terminal repeat (LTR) from HIV-1
    629..647     +  promoter       T7 promoter: promoter for bacteriophage T7 RNA polymerase
   1755..1773    -  promoter       SP6 promoter: promoter for bacteriophage SP6 RNA polymerase
   1799..2023    +  polyA_signal   bGH poly(A) signal: bovine growth hormone polyadenylation signal
   2027..2048    +  promoter       SV40 promoter (fragment): SV40 enhancer and early promoter
   2069..2497    +  rep_origin     f1 ori (sequence partly withheld): f1 bacteriophage origin of replication; arrow indicates direction of (+) strand synthesis
   2550..2760    +  promoter       SV40 promoter: SV40 early promoter
   2781..2939    +  CDS            ble (fragment): BLE_KLEPN - Experimental evidence at protein level: Swiss-Prot protein existence level 1. Binding protein with a strong affinity to the bleomycin family of antibiotics. Binds to CL990; an antimitotic-antibiotic compound. From Klebsiella pneumoniae.
   2934..3055    +  polyA_signal   SV40 poly(A) signal: SV40 polyadenylation signal
   3128..3144    -  protein_bind   lac operator: The lac repressor binds to the lac operator to inhibit transcription in E. coli. This inhibition can be relieved by adding lactose or isopropyl-β-D-thiogalactopyranoside (IPTG). lac repressor encoded by lacI
   3152..3182    -  promoter       lac promoter: promoter for the E. coli lac operon
   3197..3218    -  protein_bind   CAP binding site: CAP binding activates transcription in the presence of cAMP. E. coli catabolite activator protein
   3231..3323    -  CDS            lacI (fragment): lac repressor; lacI; The lac repressor binds to the lac operator to inhibit transcription in E. coli. This inhibition can be relieved by adding lactose or isopropyl-β-D-thiogalactopyranoside (IPTG).
   3506..4094    -  rep_origin     ori: high-copy-number ColE1/pMB1/pBR322/pUC origin of replication
   4265..5125    -  CDS            AmpR: β-lactamase; bla; confers resistance to ampicillin, carbenicillin, and related antibiotics
   5126..5230    -  promoter       AmpR promoter: bla
   5289..5341    -  misc_feature   bom (fragment): basis of mobility region from pBR322
>Addgene plasmid #217137 | pCMV-Tc1-1_AG | addgene full sequence | sequence record 443035 | Addgene NGS Result
GACATTGATTATTGACTAGTTATTAATAGTAATCAATTACGGGGTCATTAGTTCATAGCCCATATATGGA
GTTCCGCGTTACATAACTTACGGTAAATGGCCCGCCTGGCTGACCGCCCAACGACCCCCGCCCATTGACG
TCAATAATGACGTATGTTCCCATAGTAACGCCAATAGGGACTTTCCATTGACGTCAATGGGTGGAGTATT
TACGGTAAACTGCCCACTTGGCAGTACATCAAGTGTATCATATGCCAAGTACGCCCCCTATTGACGTCAA
TGACGGTAAATGGCCCGCCTGGCATTATGCCCAGTACATGACCTTATGGGACTTTCCTACTTGGCAGTAC
ATCTACGTATTAGTCATCGCTATTACCATGGTGATGCGGTTTTGGCAGTACATCAATGGGCGTGGATAGC
GGTTTGACTCACGGGGATTTCCAAGTCTCCACCCCATTGACGTCAATGGGAGTTTGTTTTGGCACCAAAA
TCAACGGGACTTTCCAAAATGTCGTAACAACTCCGCCCCATTGACGCAAATGGGCGGTAGGCGTGTACGG
TGGGAGGTCTATATAAGCAGAGCTCTCTGGCTAACTAGAGAACCCACTGCTTACTGGCTTATCGAAATTA
ATACGACTCACTATAGGGAGACCCAAGCTTGGTACCGAGCTCGGATCCACTAGTAACGGCCGCCAGTGTG
CTGGAATTCGCCGCCACCATGGGTCGTGGTAAGCATTGCACTCCTGAAGAGCGCAAGCATATTCAGGGCC
TGTATCGCGAAAACGTGCCGATCAAGACCATTTGCAAGGCGTTCGGCCGTAGCCGTACCTTTGTGGATAA
CGCCATTCGCAGCGAAGCCACCGGTAAAAGCACCGGCCGTCCGCGTAAAACTACCGCAGATGTGGATGCG
CAGATTGTGGAGATGATTCGCGCGGACCCGTTTAAAACCTGCACCCGCATTAAACAGGAGCTGGGCCTGC
AAGTTAGCGCCAAGACCGTTAGCCGTCGTTTACATGCCGCAGGTTTTTGTGCACGTCGTCCGCGTAAGGT
TCGTAAACTGCTGCCGCATCACGTTGAAGCGCGCATTCGCTTTGCCGAAGAACATCTGGCGGCGAGCATT
TTTTGGTGGAGCAAGATTATCTTCAGCGACGAAAGCCGCATTAACCTGGATGGCAGCGATGGCATTAAAT
ATGTGTGGCGCTTCCCTAACCAGGCGTATCATCCGAAAAACACCATTAAGACCCTGAGCCATGGTGGTGG
TCACGTGATGGTTTGGGGCTGCTTTAGCTGGCATGGCACCGGTCCTCTGTTTCGCATTAACGGCACCCTG
AACAGCGAAGGCTATCGCAAGATTCTGAGCCGCAAAATGCTGCCTTACGCGCGTCAGCAGTTTGGCGATG
AGGAGCATTACATTTTTCAGCACGACAACGATAGCAAACACACCAGCCGCACCGTGAAATGCTATCTGGC
GAACCAGGATGTGCAGGTGTTACCTTGGCCTGCGTTAAGCCCGGATCTGAACCCTATCGAAAACCTGTGG
AGCACCTTAAAGCGCCAGCTGAAAAATCAACCTGCGCGCAGCGCAGATGATTTATGGACCCGCTGCAAGG
TTATGTGGGAACGCATCCCGCGTAGCGAATGCCGTAACCTGATTGGCGATATGGCGAAACGCTGCCAGGA
AGTGATTGCCAACAACGGCCACCAGATTGATCGCTAATGAGCGGCCGCTCGAGCATGCATCTAGAGGGCC
CTATTCTATAGTGTCACCTAAATGCTAGAGCTCGCTGATCAGCCTCGACTGTGCCTTCTAGTTGCCAGCC
ATCTGTTGTTTGCCCCTCCCCCGTGCCTTCCTTGACCCTGGAAGGTGCCACTCCCACTGTCCTTTCCTAA
TAAAATGAGGAAATTGCATCGCATTGTCTGAGTAGGTGTCATTCTATTCTGGGGGGTGGGGTGGGGCAGG
ACAGCAAGGGGGAGGATTGGGAAGACAATAGCAGGCATGCTGGGGATGCGGTGGGCTCTATGGCTTCTGA
GGCGGAAAGAACCAGCTGGGGCTCTAGGGGGTATCCCC
[124 nt withheld, positions 2069-2192]
C
[91 nt withheld, positions 2194-2284]
A
[49 nt withheld, positions 2286-2334]
CCTTTGACGTTGGAGTCCACGTTCTTT
[37 nt withheld, positions 2362-2398]
ACCCTATCTCGGTCTATTCTTTTGATTTATAAGGGATTTTGCCGATTTCGGCCTATTGGTTAAAAAATGA
GCTGATTTAACAAAAATTTAACGCGAATTAATTCTGTGGAATGTGTGTCAGTTAGGGTGTGGAAAGTCCC
CAGGCTCCCCAGCAGGCAGAAGTATGCAAAGCATGCATCTCAATTAGTCAGCAACCATAGTCCCGCCCCT
AACTCCGCCCATCCCGCCCCTAACTCCGCCCAGTTCCGCCCATTCTCCGCCCCATGGCTGACTAATTTTT
TTTATTTATGCAGAGGCCGAGGCCGCCTCTGCCTCTGAGCTATTCCAGAAGTAGTGAGGAGGCTTTTTTG
GAGGCCTAGGCTTTTGCAAAAAGCTCCCCGAAATGACCGACCAAGCGACGCCCAACCTGCCATCACGAGA
TTTCGATTCCACCGCCGCCTTCTATGAAAGGTTGGGCTTCGGAATCGTTTTCCGGGACGCCGGCTGGATG
ATCCTCCAGCGCGGGGATCTCATGCTGGAGTTCTTCGCCCACCCCAACTTGTTTATTGCAGCTTATAATG
GTTACAAATAAAGCAATAGCATCACAAATTTCACAAATAAAGCATTTTTTTCACTGCATTCTAGTTGTGG
TTTGTCCAAACTCATCAATGTATCTTATCATGTCTGTATACCGTCGACCTCTAGCTAGAGCTTGGCGTAA
TCATGGTCATAGCTGTTTCCTGTGTGAAATTGTTATCCGCTCACAATTCCACACAACATACGAGCCGGAA
GCATAAAGTGTAAAGCCTGGGGTGCCTAATGAGTGAGCTAACTCACATTAATTGCGTTGCGCTCACTGCC
CGCTTTCCAGTCGGGAAACCTGTCGTGCCAGCTGCATTAATGAATCGGCCAACGCGCGGGGAGAGGCGGT
TTGCGTATTGGGCGCTCTTCCGCTTCCTCGCTCACTGACTCGCTGCGCTCGGTCGTTCGGCTGCGGCGAG
CGGTATCAGCTCACTCAAAGGCGGTAATACGGTTATCCACAGAATCAGGGGATAACGCAGGAAAGAACAT
GTGAGCAAAAGGCCAGCAAAAGGCCAGGAACCGTAAAAAGGCCGCGTTGCTGGCGTTTTTCCATAGGCTC
CGCCCCCCTGACGAGCATCACAAAAATCGACGCTCAAGTCAGAGGTGGCGAAACCCGACAGGACTATAAA
GATACCAGGCGTTTCCCCCTGGAAGCTCCCTCGTGCGCTCTCCTGTTCCGACCCTGCCGCTTACCGGATA
CCTGTCCGCCTTTCTCCCTTCGGGAAGCGTGGCGCTTTCTCATAGCTCACGCTGTAGGTATCTCAGTTCG
GTGTAGGTCGTTCGCTCCAAGCTGGGCTGTGTGCACGAACCCCCCGTTCAGCCCGACCGCTGCGCCTTAT
CCGGTAACTATCGTCTTGAGTCCAACCCGGTAAGACACGACTTATCGCCACTGGCAGCAGCCACTGGTAA
CAGGATTAGCAGAGCGAGGTATGTAGGCGGTGCTACAGAGTTCTTGAAGTGGTGGCCTAACTACGGCTAC
ACTAGAAGAACAGTATTTGGTATCTGCGCTCTGCTGAAGCCAGTTACCTTCGGAAAAAGAGTTGGTAGCT
CTTGATCCGGCAAACAAACCACCGCTGGTAGCGGTGGTTTTTTTGTTTGCAAGCAGCAGATTACGCGCAG
AAAAAAAGGATCTCAAGAAGATCCTTTGATCTTTTCTACGGGGTCTGACGCTCAGTGGAACGAAAACTCA
CGTTAAGGGATTTTGGTCATGAGATTATCAAAAAGGATCTTCACCTAGATCCTTTTAAATTAAAAATGAA
GTTTTAAATCAATCTAAAGTATATATGAGTAAACTTGGTCTGACAGTTACCAATGCTTAATCAGTGAGGC
ACCTATCTCAGCGATCTGTCTATTTCGTTCATCCATAGTTGCCTGACTCCCCGTCGTGTAGATAACTACG
ATACGGGAGGGCTTACCATCTGGCCCCAGTGCTGCAATGATACCGCGAGACCCACGCTCACCGGCTCCAG
ATTTATCAGCAATAAACCAGCCAGCCGGAAGGGCCGAGCGCAGAAGTGGTCCTGCAACTTTATCCGCCTC
CATCCAGTCTATTAATTGTTGCCGGGAAGCTAGAGTAAGTAGTTCGCCAGTTAATAGTTTGCGCAACGTT
GTTGCCATTGCTACAGGCATCGTGGTGTCACGCTCGTCGTTTGGTATGGCTTCATTCAGCTCCGGTTCCC
AACGATCAAGGCGAGTTACATGATCCCCCATGTTGTGCAAAAAAGCGGTTAGCTCCTTCGGTCCTCCGAT
CGTTGTCAGAAGTAAGTTGGCCGCAGTGTTATCACTCATGGTTATGGCAGCACTGCATAATTCTCTTACT
GTCATGCCATCCGTAAGATGCTTTTCTGTGACTGGTGAGTACTCAACCAAGTCATTCTGAGAATAGTGTA
TGCGGCGACCGAGTTGCTCTTGCCCGGCGTCAATACGGGATAATACCGCGCCACATAGCAGAACTTTAAA
AGTGCTCATCATTGGAAAACGTTCTTCGGGGCGAAAACTCTCAAGGATCTTACCGCTGTTGAGATCCAGT
TCGATGTAACCCACTCGTGCACCCAACTGATCTTCAGCATCTTTTACTTTCACCAGCGTTTCTGGGTGAG
CAAAAACAGGAAGGCAAAATGCCGCAAAAAAGGGAATAAGGGCGACACGGAAATGTTGAATACTCATACT
CTTCCTTTTTCAATATTATTGAAGCATTTATCAGGGTTATTGTCTCATGAGCGGATACATATTTGAATGT
ATTTAGAAAAATAAACAAATAGGGGTTCCGCGCACATTTCCCCGAAAAGTGCCACCTGACGTCGACGGAT
CGGGAGATCTCCCGATCCCCTATGGTGCACTCTCAGTACAATCTGCTCTGATGCCGCATAGTTAAGCCAG
TATCTGCTCCCTGCTTGTGTGTTGGAGGTCGCTGAGTAGTGCGCGAGCAAAATTTAAGCTACAACAAGGC
AAGGCTTGACCGACAATTGCATGAAGAATCTGCTTAGGGTTAGGCGTTTTGCGCTGCTTCGCGATGTACG
GGCCAGATATACGCGTT
